Addgene plasmid #26816: pcDNA3.3_OCT4
Depositing lab: Derrick Rossi. Depositing organization: Boston Children's Hospital. Publication: Highly efficient reprogramming to pluripotency and directed differentiation of human cells with synthetic modified mRNA. Warren L, Manos PD, Ahfeldt T, Loh YH, Li H, Lau F, Ebina W, Mandal PK, Smith ZD, Meissner A, Daley GQ, Brack AS, Collins JJ, Cowan C, Schlaeger TM, Rossi DJ. Cell Stem Cell. 2010 Nov 5;7(5):618-30. doi: 10.1016/j.stem.2010.08.012. Epub 2010 Sep 30. PubMed 20888316.
Backbone
  Vector backbone: pcDNA3.3
  Backbone size w/o insert (bp): 5400
  Vector type: Mammalian Expression
Growth in bacteria
  Bacterial resistance: Ampicillin, 100 μg/mL
  Growth temperature: 37°C
  Growth strain: DH5alpha
  Copy number: High Copy
Gene/Insert
  Gene/Insert name: 5'UTR-OCT4-3'UTR (alt name: OCT4)
  Species: H. sapiens (human)
  Insert size (bp): 1266
  Entrez Gene: POU5F1 (a.k.a. OCT3, OCT4, OCT4Borf1, OTF-3, OTF3, OTF4, Oct-3, Oct-4, Oct3/4)
  Cloning method: Restriction Enzyme
  Sequencing primers: 5′ CMV Forward; 3′ TK polyA reverse
Terms and licenses: Academic/Nonprofit Terms; Industry Terms
Depositor comments: Note that OCT4 has some silent mutations. Also note that orientation of the insert in pcDNA does not matter -- they were cloned by TA-cloning, and either orientation is fine.
How to cite: pcDNA3.3_OCT4 was a gift from Derrick Rossi (Addgene plasmid # 26816 ; http://n2t.net/addgene:26816 ; RRID:Addgene_26816)
