[The description below was written by a language model from this plasmid's Addgene catalogue record and pLannotate feature annotations shown in this document.]
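Description:
pcDNA3.3_OCT4 is a mammalian expression-type plasmid built on the pcDNA3.3 backbone and carrying the human OCT4 (POU5F1) coding sequence flanked by 5′ and 3′ untranslated regions. It is maintained in E. coli at high copy through a ColE1/pUC-type origin and selected with ampicillin via the AmpR β-lactamase gene and its bla promoter. An f1 phage origin is also present, along with small backbone remnants annotated as fragments (bom, lac promoter/operator, lacI, bGH poly(A) and ble pieces) that play no evident functional role. A separate SV40 early promoter–neo–SV40 poly(A) cassette provides neomycin/G418-type selection in mammalian cells.

In the sequenced record (about 6.7 kb), the insert lies downstream of the CMV immediate-early enhancer and promoter and upstream of the HSV thymidine kinase polyadenylation signal, in the sense orientation relative to CMV. A T7 promoter sits between the CMV promoter and the POU5F1 open reading frame. The depositor notes that the OCT4 sequence contains some silent mutations. The depositor also says the insert was introduced by TA cloning and that its orientation in the vector is unimportant, although the catalogue field lists the cloning method as restriction enzyme. The indifference to orientation suggests that the plasmid serves mainly as a carrier and template for the UTR-flanked OCT4 cassette rather than as a CMV-driven expression vector. This fits the associated publication, which describes reprogramming human cells to pluripotency with synthetic modified mRNA. OCT4 is a POU-domain transcription factor central to embryonic stem cell pluripotency. The record does not state the origin of the UTRs or the exact way the template is used.
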