Features (pLannotate 1.2.2; 19 found; start..end, strand, type, name):
     26..78      -  misc_feature   bom (fragment): basis of mobility region from pBR322
    233..612     +  enhancer       CMV enhancer: human cytomegalovirus immediate early enhancer
    613..816     +  promoter       CMV promoter: human cytomegalovirus (CMV) immediate early promoter
    945..963     +  promoter       T7 promoter: promoter for bacteriophage T7 RNA polymerase
   1009..2088    +  CDS            POU5F1: PO5F1_HUMAN - Also known as OCT3, OCT4, OTF3. Experimental evidence at protein level: Swiss-Prot protein existence level 1. Transcription factor that binds to the octamer motif (5'- ATTTGCAT-3'). Forms a trimeric complex with SOX2 or SOX15 on DNA and controls the expression of a number of genes involved in embryonic development such as YES1, FGF4, UTF1 and ZFP206. Critical for early embryogenesis and for embryonic stem cell pluripotency. From Homo sapiens (Human).
   2306..2354    +  polyA_signal   HSV TK poly(A) signal: herpes simplex virus thymidine kinase polyadenylation signal (Cole and Stacy, 1985)
   2445..2461    -  polyA_signal   bGH poly(A) signal (fragment): bovine growth hormone polyadenylation signal
   2556..2984    +  rep_origin     f1 ori (sequence partly withheld): f1 bacteriophage origin of replication; arrow indicates direction of (+) strand synthesis
   2998..3327    +  promoter       SV40 promoter: SV40 enhancer and early promoter
   3394..4185    +  CDS            neo: KKA2_KLEPN - Also known as kan, nptII. Experimental evidence at protein level: Swiss-Prot protein existence level 1. Resistance to kanamycin, neomycin, paromomycin, ribostamycin, butirosin and gentamicin B. From Klebsiella pneumoniae.
   4211..4369    +  CDS            ble (fragment): BLE_KLEPN - Experimental evidence at protein level: Swiss-Prot protein existence level 1. Binding protein with a strong affinity to the bleomycin family of antibiotics. Binds to CL990; an antimitotic-antibiotic compound. From Klebsiella pneumoniae.
   4364..4485    +  polyA_signal   SV40 poly(A) signal: SV40 polyadenylation signal
   4558..4574    -  protein_bind   lac operator: The lac repressor binds to the lac operator to inhibit transcription in E. coli. This inhibition can be relieved by adding lactose or isopropyl-β-D-thiogalactopyranoside (IPTG). lac repressor encoded by lacI
   4582..4612    -  promoter       lac promoter: promoter for the E. coli lac operon
   4627..4648    -  protein_bind   CAP binding site: CAP binding activates transcription in the presence of cAMP. E. coli catabolite activator protein
   4661..4753    -  CDS            lacI (fragment): lac repressor; lacI; The lac repressor binds to the lac operator to inhibit transcription in E. coli. This inhibition can be relieved by adding lactose or isopropyl-β-D-thiogalactopyranoside (IPTG).
   4936..5524    -  rep_origin     ori: high-copy-number ColE1/pMB1/pBR322/pUC origin of replication
   5695..6555    -  CDS            AmpR: β-lactamase; bla; confers resistance to ampicillin, carbenicillin, and related antibiotics
   6556..6660    -  promoter       AmpR promoter: bla
>Addgene plasmid #26816 | pcDNA3.3_OCT4 | addgene full sequence | sequence record 229768 | Addgene NGS Result
CGGATCGGGAGATCTCCCGATCCCCTATGGTGCACTCTCAGTACAATCTGCTCTGATGCCGCATAGTTAA
GCCAGTATCTGCTCCCTGCTTGTGTGTTGGAGGTCGCTGAGTAGTGCGCGAGCAAAATTTAAGCTACAAC
AAGGCAAGGCTTGACCGACAATTGCATGAAGAATCTGCTTAGGGTTAGGCGTTTTGCGCTGCTTCGCGAT
GTACGGGCCAGATATACGCGTTGACATTGATTATTGACTAGTTATTAATAGTAATCAATTACGGGGTCAT
TAGTTCATAGCCCATATATGGAGTTCCGCGTTACATAACTTACGGTAAATGGCCCGCCTGGCTGACCGCC
CAACGACCCCCGCCCATTGACGTCAATAATGACGTATGTTCCCATAGTAACGCCAATAGGGACTTTCCAT
TGACGTCAATGGGTGGAGTATTTACGGTAAACTGCCCACTTGGCAGTACATCAAGTGTATCATATGCCAA
GTACGCCCCCTATTGACGTCAATGACGGTAAATGGCCCGCCTGGCATTATGCCCAGTACATGACCTTATG
GGACTTTCCTACTTGGCAGTACATCTACGTATTAGTCATCGCTATTACCATGGTGATGCGGTTTTGGCAG
TACATCAATGGGCGTGGATAGCGGTTTGACTCACGGGGATTTCCAAGTCTCCACCCCATTGACGTCAATG
GGAGTTTGTTTTGGCACCAAAATCAACGGGACTTTCCAAAATGTCGTAACAACTCCGCCCCATTGACGCA
AATGGGCGGTAGGCGTGTACGGTGGGAGGTCTATATAAGCAGAGCTCGTTTAGTGAACCGTCAGATCGCC
TGGAGACGCCATCCACGCTGTTTTGACCTCCATAGAAGACACCGGGACCGATCCAGCCTCCGGACTCTAG
AGGATCGAACCCTTTTGGACCCTCGTACAGAAGCTAATACGACTCACTATAGGGAAATAAGAGAGAAAAG
AAGAGTAAGAAGAAATATAAGAGCCACCATGGCGGGACACCTGGCTTCGGATTTCGCCTTCTCGCCCCCT
CCAGGTGGTGGAGGTGATGGGCCAGGGGGGCCGGAGCCGGGCTGGGTTGATCCTCGGACCTGGCTAAGCT
TCCAAGGCCCTCCTGGAGGGCCAGGAATCGGGCCGGGGGTTGGGCCAGGCTCTGAGGTGTGGGGGATTCC
CCCATGCCCCCCGCCGTATGAGTTCTGTGGGGGGATGGCGTACTGTGGGCCCCAGGTTGGAGTGGGGCTA
GTGCCCCAAGGCGGCTTGGAGACCTCTCAGCCTGAGGGTGAAGCAGGAGTCGGGGTGGAGAGCAACTCCG
ATGGGGCCTCCCCGGAGCCCTGCACCGTCACCCCTGGTGCCGTGAAGCTGGAGAAGGAGAAGCTGGAGCA
AAACCCGGAGGAGTCCCAGGACATCAAAGCTCTGCAGAAAGAACTCGAGCAATTTGCCAAGCTCCTGAAG
CAGAAGAGGATCACCCTGGGATATACACAGGCCGATGTGGGGCTCACCCTGGGGGTTCTATTTGGGAAGG
TATTCAGCCAAACGACCATCTGCCGCTTTGAGGCTCTGCAGCTTAGCTTCAAGAACATGTGTAAGCTGCG
GCCCTTGCTGCAGAAGTGGGTGGAGGAAGCTGACAACAATGAAAATCTTCAGGAGATATGCAAAGCAGAA
ACCCTCGTGCAGGCCCGAAAGAGAAAGCGAACCAGTATCGAGAACCGAGTGAGAGGCAACCTGGAGAATT
TGTTCCTGCAGTGCCCGAAACCCACACTGCAGCAGATCAGCCACATCGCCCAGCAGCTTGGGCTCGAGAA
GGATGTGGTCCGAGTGTGGTTCTGTAACCGGCGCCAGAAGGGCAAGCGATCAAGCAGCGACTATGCACAA
CGAGAGGATTTTGAGGCTGCTGGGTCTCCTTTCTCAGGGGGACCAGTGTCCTTTCCTCTGGCCCCAGGGC
CCCATTTTGGTACCCCAGGCTATGGGAGCCCTCACTTCACTGCACTGTACTCCTCGGTCCCTTTCCCTGA
GGGGGAAGCCTTTCCCCCTGTCTCTGTCACCACTCTGGGCTCTCCCATGCATTCAAACTGAGCTGCCTTC
TGCGGGGCTTGCCTTCTGGCCATGCCCTTCTTCTCTCCCTTGCACCTGTACCTCTTGGTCTTTGAATAAA
GCCTGAGTAGGAAGTGAGGGTCTAGAACTAGTGTCGACGCAAGGGTTCGATCCCTACCGGTTAGTAATGA
GTTTAAACGGGGGAGGCTAACTGAAACACGGAAGGAGACAATACCGGAAGGAACCCGCGCTATGACGGCA
ATAAAAAGACAGAATAAAACGCACGGGTGTTGGGTCGTTTGTTCATAAACGCGGGGTTCGGTCCCAGGGC
TGGCACTCTGTCGATACCCCACCGAGACCCCATTGGGGCCAATACGCCCGCGTTTCTTCCTTTTCCCCAC
CCCACCCCCCAAGTTCGGGTGAAGGCCCAGGGCTCGCAGCCAACGTCGGGGCGGCAGGCCCTGCCATAGC
AGATCTGCGCAGCTGGGGCTCTAGGGGGTATCCCC
[124 nt withheld, positions 2556-2679]
C
[91 nt withheld, positions 2681-2771]
A
[49 nt withheld, positions 2773-2821]
CCTTTGACGTTGGAGTCCACGTTCTTT
[37 nt withheld, positions 2849-2885]
ACCCTATCTCGGTCTATTCTTTTGATTTATAAGGGATTTTGCCGATTTCGGCCTATTGGTTAAAAAATGA
GCTGATTTAACAAAAATTTAACGCGAATTAATTCTGTGGAATGTGTGTCAGTTAGGGTGTGGAAAGTCCC
CAGGCTCCCCAGCAGGCAGAAGTATGCAAAGCATGCATCTCAATTAGTCAGCAACCAGGTGTGGAAAGTC
CCCAGGCTCCCCAGCAGGCAGAAGTATGCAAAGCATGCATCTCAATTAGTCAGCAACCATAGTCCCGCCC
CTAACTCCGCCCATCCCGCCCCTAACTCCGCCCAGTTCCGCCCATTCTCCGCCCCATGGCTGACTAATTT
TTTTTATTTATGCAGAGGCCGAGGCCGCCTCTGCCTCTGAGCTATTCCAGAAGTAGTGAGGAGGCTTTTT
TGGAGGCCTAGGCTTTTGCAAAAAGCTCCCGGGAGCTTGTATATCCATTTTCGGATCTGATCAAGAGACA
GGATGAGGATCGTTTCGCATGATTGAACAAGATGGATTGCACGCAGGTTCTCCGGCCGCTTGGGTGGAGA
GGCTATTCGGCTATGACTGGGCACAACAGACAATCGGCTGCTCTGATGCCGCCGTGTTCCGGCTGTCAGC
GCAGGGGCGCCCGGTTCTTTTTGTCAAGACCGACCTGTCCGGTGCCCTGAATGAACTGCAGGACGAGGCA
GCGCGGCTATCGTGGCTGGCCACGACGGGCGTTCCTTGCGCAGCTGTGCTCGACGTTGTCACTGAAGCGG
GAAGGGACTGGCTGCTATTGGGCGAAGTGCCGGGGCAGGATCTCCTGTCATCTCACCTTGCTCCTGCCGA
GAAAGTATCCATCATGGCTGATGCAATGCGGCGGCTGCATACGCTTGATCCGGCTACCTGCCCATTCGAC
CACCAAGCGAAACATCGCATCGAGCGAGCACGTACTCGGATGGAAGCCGGTCTTGTCGATCAGGATGATC
TGGACGAAGAGCATCAGGGGCTCGCGCCAGCCGAACTGTTCGCCAGGCTCAAGGCGCGCATGCCCGACGG
CGAGGATCTCGTCGTGACCCATGGCGATGCCTGCTTGCCGAATATCATGGTGGAAAATGGCCGCTTTTCT
GGATTCATCGACTGTGGCCGGCTGGGTGTGGCGGACCGCTATCAGGACATAGCGTTGGCTACCCGTGATA
TTGCTGAAGAGCTTGGCGGCGAATGGGCTGACCGCTTCCTCGTGCTTTACGGTATCGCCGCTCCCGATTC
GCAGCGCATCGCCTTCTATCGCCTTCTTGACGAGTTCTTCTGAGCGGGACTCTGGGGTTCGCGAAATGAC
CGACCAAGCGACGCCCAACCTGCCATCACGAGATTTCGATTCCACCGCCGCCTTCTATGAAAGGTTGGGC
TTCGGAATCGTTTTCCGGGACGCCGGCTGGATGATCCTCCAGCGCGGGGATCTCATGCTGGAGTTCTTCG
CCCACCCCAACTTGTTTATTGCAGCTTATAATGGTTACAAATAAAGCAATAGCATCACAAATTTCACAAA
TAAAGCATTTTTTTCACTGCATTCTAGTTGTGGTTTGTCCAAACTCATCAATGTATCTTATCATGTCTGT
ATACCGTCGACCTCTAGCTAGAGCTTGGCGTAATCATGGTCATAGCTGTTTCCTGTGTGAAATTGTTATC
CGCTCACAATTCCACACAACATACGAGCCGGAAGCATAAAGTGTAAAGCCTGGGGTGCCTAATGAGTGAG
CTAACTCACATTAATTGCGTTGCGCTCACTGCCCGCTTTCCAGTCGGGAAACCTGTCGTGCCAGCTGCAT
TAATGAATCGGCCAACGCGCGGGGAGAGGCGGTTTGCGTATTGGGCGCTCTTCCGCTTCCTCGCTCACTG
ACTCGCTGCGCTCGGTCGTTCGGCTGCGGCGAGCGGTATCAGCTCACTCAAAGGCGGTAATACGGTTATC
CACAGAATCAGGGGATAACGCAGGAAAGAACATGTGAGCAAAAGGCCAGCAAAAGGCCAGGAACCGTAAA
AAGGCCGCGTTGCTGGCGTTTTTCCATAGGCTCCGCCCCCCTGACGAGCATCACAAAAATCGACGCTCAA
GTCAGAGGTGGCGAAACCCGACAGGACTATAAAGATACCAGGCGTTTCCCCCTGGAAGCTCCCTCGTGCG
CTCTCCTGTTCCGACCCTGCCGCTTACCGGATACCTGTCCGCCTTTCTCCCTTCGGGAAGCGTGGCGCTT
TCTCATAGCTCACGCTGTAGGTATCTCAGTTCGGTGTAGGTCGTTCGCTCCAAGCTGGGCTGTGTGCACG
AACCCCCCGTTCAGCCCGACCGCTGCGCCTTATCCGGTAACTATCGTCTTGAGTCCAACCCGGTAAGACA
CGACTTATCGCCACTGGCAGCAGCCACTGGTAACAGGATTAGCAGAGCGAGGTATGTAGGCGGTGCTACA
GAGTTCTTGAAGTGGTGGCCTAACTACGGCTACACTAGAAGAACAGTATTTGGTATCTGCGCTCTGCTGA
AGCCAGTTACCTTCGGAAAAAGAGTTGGTAGCTCTTGATCCGGCAAACAAACCACCGCTGGTAGCGGTGG
TTTTTTTGTTTGCAAGCAGCAGATTACGCGCAGAAAAAAAGGATCTCAAGAAGATCCTTTGATCTTTTCT
ACGGGGTCTGACGCTCAGTGGAACGAAAACTCACGTTAAGGGATTTTGGTCATGAGATTATCAAAAAGGA
TCTTCACCTAGATCCTTTTAAATTAAAAATGAAGTTTTAAATCAATCTAAAGTATATATGAGTAAACTTG
GTCTGACAGTTACCAATGCTTAATCAGTGAGGCACCTATCTCAGCGATCTGTCTATTTCGTTCATCCATA
GTTGCCTGACTCCCCGTCGTGTAGATAACTACGATACGGGAGGGCTTACCATCTGGCCCCAGTGCTGCAA
TGATACCGCGAGACCCACGCTCACCGGCTCCAGATTTATCAGCAATAAACCAGCCAGCCGGAAGGGCCGA
GCGCAGAAGTGGTCCTGCAACTTTATCCGCCTCCATCCAGTCTATTAATTGTTGCCGGGAAGCTAGAGTA
AGTAGTTCGCCAGTTAATAGTTTGCGCAACGTTGTTGCCATTGCTACAGGCATCGTGGTGTCACGCTCGT
CGTTTGGTATGGCTTCATTCAGCTCCGGTTCCCAACGATCAAGGCGAGTTACATGATCCCCCATGTTGTG
CAAAAAAGCGGTTAGCTCCTTCGGTCCTCCGATCGTTGTCAGAAGTAAGTTGGCCGCAGTGTTATCACTC
ATGGTTATGGCAGCACTGCATAATTCTCTTACTGTCATGCCATCCGTAAGATGCTTTTCTGTGACTGGTG
AGTACTCAACCAAGTCATTCTGAGAATAGTGTATGCGGCGACCGAGTTGCTCTTGCCCGGCGTCAATACG
GGATAATACCGCGCCACATAGCAGAACTTTAAAAGTGCTCATCATTGGAAAACGTTCTTCGGGGCGAAAA
CTCTCAAGGATCTTACCGCTGTTGAGATCCAGTTCGATGTAACCCACTCGTGCACCCAACTGATCTTCAG
CATCTTTTACTTTCACCAGCGTTTCTGGGTGAGCAAAAACAGGAAGGCAAAATGCCGCAAAAAAGGGAAT
AAGGGCGACACGGAAATGTTGAATACTCATACTCTTCCTTTTTCAATATTATTGAAGCATTTATCAGGGT
TATTGTCTCATGAGCGGATACATATTTGAATGTATTTAGAAAAATAAACAAATAGGGGTTCCGCGCACAT
TTCCCCGAAAAGTGCCACCTGACGTCGA
