>Addgene plasmid #26816 | pcDNA3.3_OCT4 | addgene partial sequence | sequence record 35843 | CMV-F 5'-CGCAAATGGGCGGTAGGCGTG-3'
GCAGAGCTCGTTTAGTGAACCGTCAGATCGCCTGGAGACGCCATCCACGCTGTTTTGACCTCCATAGAAG
ACACCGGGACCGATCCAGCCTCCGGACTCTAGAGGATCGAACCCTTTTGGACCCTCGTACAGAAGCTAAT
ACGACTCACTATAGGGAAATAAGAGAGAAAAGAAGAGTAAGAAGAAATATAAGAGCCACCATGGCGGGAC
ACCTGGCTTCGGATTTCGCCTTCTCGCCCCCTCCAGGTGGTGGAGGTGATGGGCCAGGGGGGCCGGAGCC
GGGCTGGGTTGATCCTCGGACCTGGCTAAGCTTCCAAGGCCCTCCTGGAGGGCCAGGAATCGGGCCGGGG
GTTGGGCCAGGCTCTGAGGTGTGGGGGATTCCCCCATGCCCCCCGCCGTATGAGTTCTGTGGGGGGATGG
CGTACTGTGGGCCCCAGGTTGGAGTGGGGCTAGTGCCCCAAGGCGGCTTGGAGACCTCTCAGCCTGAGGG
TGAAGCAGGAGTCGGGGTGGAGAGCAACTCCGATGGGGCCTCCCCGGAGCCCTGCACCGTCACCCCTGGT
GCCGTGAAGCTGGAGAAGGAGAAGCTGGAGCAAAACCCGGAGGAGTCCCAGGACATCAAAGCTCTGCAGA
AAGAACTCGAGCAATTTGCCAAGCTCCTGAAGCAGAAGAGGATCACCCTGGGATATACACAGGCCGATGT
GGGGCTCACCCTGGGGGTTCTATTTGGGAAGGTATTCAGCCAAACGACCATCTGCCGCTTTGAGGCTCTG
CAGCTTAGCTTCAAGAACATGTGTAAGCTGCGGCCCTTGCTGCAGAAGTGGGTGGAGGAAGCTGACAACA
ATGAAAATCTTC
