>Addgene plasmid #26816 | pcDNA3.3_OCT4 | addgene partial sequence | sequence record 35844 | TK-pA-R 5'-ttgtctccttccgtgtttca-3'
GGGTCTCGGTGGGGTATCGACAGAGTGCCAGCCCTGGGACCGAACCCCGCGTTTATGAACAAACGACCCA
ACACCCGTGCGTTTTATTCTGTCTTTTTATTGCCGTCATAGCGCGGGTTCCTTCCGGTATTGTCTCCTTC
CGTGTTTCAGTTAGCCTCCCCCGTTTAAACTCATTACTAACCGGTAGGGATCGAACCCTTGCGTCGACAC
TAGTTCTAGACCCTCACTTCCTACTCAGGCTTTATTCAAAGACCAAGAGGTACAGGTGCAAGGGAGAGAA
GAAGGGCATGGCCAGAAGGCAAGCCCCGCAGAAGGCAGCTCAGTTTGAATGCATGGGAGAGCCCAGAGTG
GTGACAGAGACAGGGGGAAAGGCTTCCCCCTCAGGGAAAGGGACCGAGGAGTACAGTGCAGTGAAGTGAG
GGCTCCCATAGCCTGGGGTACCAAAATGGGGCCCTGGGGCCAGAGGAAAGGACACTGGTCCCCCTGAGAA
AGGAGACCCAGCAGCCTCAAAATCCTCTCGTTGTGCATAGTCGCTGCTTGATCGCTTGCCCTTCTGGCGC
CGGTTACAGAACCACACTCGGACCACATCCTTCTCGAGCCCAAGCTGCTGGGCGATGTGGCTGATCTGCT
GCAGTGTGGGTTTCGGGCACTGCAGGAACAAATTCTCCAGGTTGCCTCTCACTCGGTTCTCGATACTGGT
TCGCTTTCTCTTTCGGGCCTGCACGAGGGTTTCTGCTTTGCATATCTCCTGAAGATTTTCATTGTTGTCA
GCTTCCTCCACCCACTTCTGCAGCAAGGGCCGCAGCTTACACATGTTCTTGAAGCTAAGCTGCAGAGCCT
CAAAGCGGCAGATGGTCGTTTGGCTGAATACCTTCCCAAATAGAACCCCCAGGGTGAGCCCCACATCGGC
CTGTGTATATCCCAGGGTGATCCTCTTCTGCTTC
