>Addgene plasmid #26816 | pcDNA3.3_OCT4 Sequencing Result | analyzer sequence | sequence record 33038
AGCTCGTTTAGTGACCGTCAGATCGCCTGGAGACGCCATCCACGCTGTTTTGACCTCCATAGAAGACACC
GGGACCGATCCAGCCTCCGGACTCTAGAGGATCGAACCCTTTTGGACCCTCGTACAGAAGCTAATACGAC
TCACTATAGGGAAATAAGAGAGAAAAGAAGAGTAAGAAGAAATATAAGAGCCACCATGGCGGGACACCTG
GCTTCGGATTTCGCCTTCTCGCCCCCTCCAGGTGGTGGAGGTGATGGGCCAGGGGGGCCGGAGCCGGGCT
GGGTTGATCCTCGGACCTGGCTAAGCTTCCAAGGCCCTCCTGGAGGGCCAGGAATCGGGCCGGGGGTTGG
GCCAGGCTCTGAGGTGTGGGGGATTCCCCCATGCCCCCCGCCGTATGAGTTCTGTGGGGGGATGGCGTAC
TGTGGGCCCCAGGTTGGAGTGGGGCTAGTGCCCCAAGGCGGCTTGGAGACCTCTCAGCCTGAGGGTGAAG
CAGGAGTCGGGGTGGAGAGCAACTCCGATGGGGCCTCCCCGGAGCCCTGCACCGTCACCCCTGGTGCCGT
GAAGCTGGAGAAGGAGAAGCTGGAGCAAAACCCGGAGGAGTCCCAGGACATCAAAGCTCTGCAGAAAGAA
CTCGAGCAATTTGCCAAGCTCCTGAAGCAGAAGAGGATCACCCTGGGATATACACAGGCCGATGTGGGGC
TCACCCTGGGGGTTCTATTTGGGAAGGTATTCAGCCAAACGACCATCTGCCGCTTTGAGGCTCTGCAGCT
TAGCTTCAAGAACATGTGTAAGCTGCGGCCCTTGCTG
